>Addgene plasmid #238523 | pLII-proUBI10_CKA3 KD K63M,N170D-FLAG_termNOS _OLE-RED | addgene full sequence | sequence record 477281 | Addgene NGS Result
TGCCGTTCTTCCGATGAGCGTCAGACCCCGTAGAAAAGATCAAAGGATCTTCTTGAGATCCTTTTTTTCT
GCGCGTAATCTGCTGCTTGCAAACAAAAAAACCACCGCTACCAGCGGTGGTTTGTTTGCCGGATCAAGAG
CTACCAACTCTTTTTCCGAAGGTAACTGGCTTCAGCAGAGCGCAGATACCAAATACTGTCCTTCTAGTGT
AGCCGTAGTTAGGCCACCACTTCAAGAACTCTGTAGCACCGCCTACATACCTCGCTCTGCTAATCCTGTT
ACCAGTGGCTGCTGCCAGTGGCGATAAGTCGTGTCTTACCGGGTTGGACTCAAGACGATAGTTACCGGAT
AAGGCGCAGCGGTCGGGCTGAACGGGGGGTTCGTGCACACAGCCCAGCTTGGAGCGAACGACCTACACCG
AACTGAGATACCTACAGCGTGAGCTATGAGAAAGCGCCACGCTTCCCGAAGGGAGAAAGGCGGACAGGTA
TCCGGTAAGCGGCAGGGTCGGAACAGGAGAGCGCACGAGGGAGCTTCCAGGGGGAAACGCCTGGTATCTT
TATAGTCCTGTCGGGTTTCGCCACCTCTGACTTGAGCGTCGATTTTTGTGATGCTCGTCAGGGGGGCGGA
GCCTATGGAAAAACGCCAGCAACGCGGCCTTTTTACGGTTCCTGGCCTTTTGCTGGCCTTTTGCTCACAT
GTTCTTTCCTGCGTTATCCCCTGATTCTGTGGATAACCGTATTACCGCCTTTGAGTGAGCTGATACCGCT
CGCCGCAGCCGAACGACCGAGCGCAGCGAGTCAGTGAGCGAGGAAGCGGAAGAGCGCCTGATGCGGTATT
TTCTCCTTACGCATCTGTGCGGTATTTCACACCGCATATGGTGCACTCTCAGTACAATCTGCTCTGATGC
CGCATAGTTAAGCCAGTATACACTCCGCTATCGCTACGTGACTGGGTCATGGCTGCGCCCCGACACCCGC
CAACACCCGCTGACGCGCCCTGACGGGCTTGTCTGCTCCCGGCATCCGCTTACAGACAAGCTGTGACTGT
CTCCGGGAGCTGCATGTGTCAGAGGTTTTCACCGTCATCACCGAAACGCGCGAGGCAGGGTGCCTTGATG
TGGGCGCCGGCGGTCGAGTGGCGACGGCGCGGCTTGTCCGCGCCCTGGTAGATTGCCTGGCCGTAGGCCA
GCCATTTTTGAGCGGCCAGCGGCCGCGATAGGCCGACGCGAAGCGGCGGGGCGTAGGGAGCGCAGCGACC
GAAGGGTAGGCGCTTTTTGCAGCTCTTCGGCTGTGCGCTGGCCAGACAGTTATGCACAGGCCAGGCGGGT
TTTAAGAGTTTTAATAAGTTTTAAAGAGTTTTAGGCGGAAAAATCGCCTTTTTTCTCTTTTATATCAGTC
ACTTACATGTGTGACCGGTTCCCAATGTACGGCTTTGGGTTCCCAATGTACGGGTTCCGGTTCCCAATGT
ACGGCTTTGGGTTCCCAATGTACGTGCTATCCACAGGAAAGAGTCCTTTTCGACCTTTTTCCCCTGCTAG
GGCAATTTGCCCTAGCATCTGCTCCGTACATTAGGAACCGGCGGATGCTTCGCCCTCGATCAGGTTGCGG
TAGCGCATGACTAGGATCGGGCCAGCCTGCCCCGCCTCCTCCTTCAAATCGTACTCCGGCAGGTCATTTG
ACCCGATCAGCTTGCGCACGGTGAAACAGAACTTCTTGAACTCTCCGGCGCTGCCACTGCGTTCGTAGAT
CGTCTTGAACAACCATCTGGCTTCTGCCTTGCCTGCGGCGCGGCGTGCCAGGCGGTAGAGAAAACGGCCG
ATGCCGGGATCGATCAAAAAGTAATCGGGGTGAACCGTCAGCACGTCCGGGTTCTTGCCTTCTGTGATCT
CGCGGTACATCCAATCAGCTAGCTCGATCTCGATGTACTCCGGCCGCCCGGTTTCGCTCTTTACGATCTT
GTAGCGGCTAATCAAGGCTTCACCCTCGGATACCGTCACCAGGCGGCCGTTCTTGGCCTTCTTCGTACGC
TGCATGGCAACGTGCGTGGTGTTTAACCGAATGCAGGTTTCTACCAGGTCGTCTTTCTGCTTTCCGCCAT
CGGCTCGCCGGCAGAACTTGAGTACGTCCGCAACGTGTGGACGGAACACGCGGCCGGGCTTGTCTCCCTT
CCCTTCCCGGTATCGGTTCATGGATTCGGTTAGATGGGAAACCGCCATCAGTACCAGGTCGTAATCCCAC
ACACTGGCCATGCCGGCCGGCCCTGCGGAAACCTCTACGTGCCCGTCTGGAAGCTCGTAGCGGATCACCT
CGCCAGCTCGTCGGTCACGCTTCGACAGACGGAAAACGGCCACGTCCATGATGCTGCGACTATCGCGGGT
GCCCACGTCATAGAGCATCGGAACGAAAAAATCTGGTTGCTCGTCGCCCTTGGGCGGCTTCCTAATCGAC
GGCGCACCGGCTGCCGGCGGTTGCCGGGATTCTTTGCGGATTCGATCAGCGGCCGCTTGCCACGATTCAC
CGGGGCGTGCTTCTGCCTCGATGCGTTGCCGCTGGGCGGCCTGCGCGGCCTTCAACTTCTCCACCAGGTC
ATCACCCAGCGCCGCGCCGATTTGTACCGGGCCGGATGGTTTGCGACCGCTCACGCCGATTCCTCGGGCT
TGGGGGTTCCAGTGCCATTGCAGGGCCGGCAGGCAACCCAGCCGCTTACGCCTGGCCAACCGCCCGTTCC
TCCACACATGGGGCATTCCACGGCGTCGGTGCCTGGTTGTTCTTGATTTTCCATGCCGCCTCCTTTAGCC
GCTAAAATTCATCTACTCATTTATTCATTTGCTCATTTACTCTGGTAGCTGCGCGATGTATTCAGATAGC
AGCTCGGTAATGGTCTTGCCTTGGCGTACCGCGTACATCTTCAGCTTGGTGTGATCCTCCGCCGGCAACT
GAAAGTTGACCCGCTTCATGGCTGGCGTGTCTGCCAGGCTGGCCAACGTTGCAGCCTTGCTGCTGCGTGC
GCTCGGACGGCCGGCACTTAGCGTGTTTGTGCTTTTGCTCATTTTCTCTTTACCTCATTAACTCAAATGA
GTTTTGATTTAATTTCAGCGGCCAGCGCCTGGACCTCGCGGGCAGCGTCGCCCTCGGGTTCTGATTCAAG
AACGGTTGTGCCGGCGGCGGCAGTGCCTGGGTAGCTCACGCGCTGCGTGATACGGGACTCAAGAATGGGC
AGCTCGTACCCGGCCAGCGCCTCGGCAACCTCACCGCCGATGCGCGTGCCTTTGATCGCCCGCGACACGA
CAAAGGCCGCTTGTAGCCTTCCATCCGTGACCTCAATGCGCTGCTTAACCAGCTCCACCAGGTCGGCGGT
GGCCCATATGTCGTAAGGGCTTGGCTGCACCGGAATCAGCACGAAGTCGGCTGCCTTGATCGCGGACACA
GCCAAGTCCGCCGCCTGGGGCGCTCCGTCGATCACTACGAAGTCGCGCCGGCCGATGGCCTTCACGTCGC
GGTCAATCGTCGGGCGGTCGATGCCGACAACGGTTAGCGGTTGATCTTCCCGCACGGCCGCCCAATCGCG
GGCACTGCCCTGGGGATCGGAATCGACTAACAGAACATCGGCCCCGGCGAGTTGCAGGGCGCGGGCTAGA
TGGGTTGCGATGGTCGTCTTGCCTGACCCGCCTTTCTGGTTAAGTACAGCGATAACCTTCATGCGTTCCC
CTTGCGTATTTGTTTATTTACTCATCGCATCATATACGCAGCGACCGCATGACGCAAGCTGTTTTACTCA
AATACACATCACCTTTTTAGACGGCGGCGCTCGGTTTCTTCAGCGGCCAAGCTGGCCGGCCAGGCCGCCA
GCTTGGCATCAGACAAACCGGCCAGGATTTCATGCAGCCGCACGGTTGAGATGTGCGCGGGCGGCTCGAA
CACGTACCCGGCCGCGATCATCTCCGCCTCGATCTCTTCGGTAATGAAAAACGGTTCGTCCTGGCCGTCC
TGGTGCGGTTTCATGCTTGTTCCTCTTGGCGTTCATTCTCGGCGGCCGCCAGGGCGTCGGCCTCGGTCAA
TGCGTCCTCACGGAAGGCACCGCGCCGCCTGGCCTCGGTGGGCGTCACTTCCTCGCTGCGCTCAAGTGCG
CGGTACAGGGTCGAGCGATGCACGCCAAGCAGTGCAGCCGCCTCTTTCACGGTGCGGCCTTCCTGGTCGA
TCAGCTCGCGGGCGTGCGCGATCTGTGCCGGGGTGAGGGTAGGGCGGGGGCCAAACTTCACGCCTCGGGC
CTTGGCGGCCTCGCGCCCGCTCCGGGTGCGGTCGATGATTAGGGAACGCTCGAACTCGGCAATGCCGGCG
AACACGGTCAACACCATGCGGCCGGCCGGCGTGGTGGTGTCGGCCCACGGCTCTGCCAGGCTACGCAGGC
CCGCGCCGGCCTCCTGGATGCGCTCGGCAATGTCCAGTAGGTCGCGGGTGCTGCGGGCCAGGCGGTCTAG
CCTGGTCACTGTCACAACGTCGCCAGGGCGTAGGTGGTCAAGCATCCTGGCCAGCTCCGGGCGGTCGCGC
CTGGTGCCGGTGATCTTCTCGGAAAACAGCTTGGTGCAGCCGGCCGCGTGCAGTTCGGCCCGTTGGTTGG
TCAAGTCCTGGTCGTCGGTGCTGACGCGGGCATAGCCCAGCAGGCCAGCGGCGGCGCTCTTGTTCATGGC
GTAATGTCTCCGGTTCTAGTCGCAAGTATTCTACTTTATGCGACTAAAACACGCGACAAGAAAACGCCAG
GAAAAGGGCAGGGCGGCAGCCTGTCGCGTAACTTAGGACTTGTGCGACATGTCGTTTTCAGAAGAAGGCT
GCACTGAACGTCAGAAGCCGACTGCACTATAGCAGCGGAGGGGTTGGATCAAAGTACTTTGATCCCGAGG
GGAACCCTGTGGTTGGCATGCACATACAAATGGACGAACGGATAAACCTTTTCACGCCCTTTTAAATATC
CGATTATTCTAATAAACGCTCTTTTCTCTTAGGTTTACCCGCCAATATATCCTGTCAAACACTGATAGTT
TAAACCAGAGAAGACAACAGAGCGGAGTCTAGCTCAACAGAGCTTTTAACCCAAATTGGTACAATAGAAT
ACAACTTTAGATCATAATTCTCAAAAGAAAGAGATTCCTTAGCTATTCTATCTGCCACTCCATTTCCTTC
TCGGCTTGTATGCACAAGCATAAAATCCTCAAACTTGCTAAGTAGATACTTTATGTCTTGGATAATTGGA
TTGAGACTTGACAAGCATAACTTTCATGTAACCAAAGACACAAGTTGCTGAGAATCCACCTCAAAAATGA
TCTTCCTATAATTGAATCGGGATAATGACAGCACAGCCCATCTAAGAGCCTCCACTTCTACTTCCAGCAC
GCTTCTTACTTTTACCACAGCTCTTGCACCTAACCATAACACCTTCCCTGTATGATCGCGAAGCACCCAC
CCTAAGCCACATTTTAATCCTTCTGTTGGCCATGCCCCATCAAAGTTGCACTTAACCCAAGATTGTGGTG
GAGCTTCCCATGTTTCTCGTCTGTCCCGACGGTGTTGTGGTTGGTGCTTTCCTTACATTCTGAGCCTCTT
TCCTTCTAATCCACTCATCTGCATCTTCTTGTGTCCTTACTAATACCTCATTGGTTCCAAATTCCCTCCC
TTTAAGCACCAGCTCGTTTCTGTTCTTCCACAGCCTCCCAAGTATCCAAGGGACTAAAGCCTCCACATTC
TTCAGATCAGGATATTCTTGTTTAAGATGTTGAACTCTATGGAGGTTTGTATGAACTGATGATCTAGGAC
CGGATAAGTTCCCTTCTTCATAGCGAACTTATTCAAAGAATGTTTTGTGTATCATTCTTGTTACATTGTT
ATTAATGAAAAAATATTATTGGTCATTGGACTGAACACGAGTGTTAAATATGGACCAGGCCCCAAATAAG
ATCCATTGATATATGAATTAAATAACAAGAATAAATCGAGTCACCAAACCACTTGCCTTTTTTAACGAGA
CTTGTTCACCAACTTGATACAAAAGTCATTATCCTATGCAAATCAATAATCATACAAAAATATCCAATAA
CACTAAAAAATTAAAAGAAATGGATAATTTCACAATATGTTATACGATAAAGAAGTTACTTTTCCAAGAA
ATTCACTGATTTTATAAGCCCACTTGCATTAGATAAATGGCAAAAAAAAACAAAAAGGAAAAGAAATAAA
GCACGAAGAATTCTAGAAAATACGAAATACGCTTCAATGCAGTGGGACCCACGGTTCAATTATTGCCAAT
TTTCAGCTCCACCGTATATTTAAAAAATAAAACGATAATGCTAAAAAAATATAAATCGTAACGATCGTTA
AATCTCAACGGCTGGATCTTATGACGACCGTTAGAAATTGTGGTTGTCGACGAGTCAGTAATAAACGGCG
TCAAAGTGGTTGCAGCCGGCACACACGAGTCGTGTTTATCAACTCAAAGCACAAATACTTTTCCTCAACC
TAAAAATAAGGCAATTAGCCAAAAACAACTTTGCGTGTAAACAACGCTCAATACACGTGTCATTTTATTA
TTAGCTATTGCTTCACCGCCTTAGCTTTCTCGTGACCTAGTCGTCCTCGTCTTTTCTTCTTCTTCTTCTA
TAAAACAATACCCAAAGAGCTCTTCTTCTTCACAATTCAGATTTCAATTTCTCAAAATCTTAAAAACTTT
CTCTCAATTCTCTCTACCGTGATCAAGGTAAATTTCTGTGTTCCTTATTCTCTCAAAATCTTCGATTTTG
TTTTCGTTCGATCCCAATTTCGTATATGTTCTTTGGTTTAGATTCTGTTAATCTTAGATCGAATACGATT
TTCTGGGTTTGATCGTTAGATATCATCTTAATTCTCGATTAGGGTTTCATAGATATCATCCGATTTGTTC
AAATAATTTGAGTTTTGTCGAATAATTACTCTTCGATTTGTGATTTCTATCTAGATCTGGTGTTAGTTTC
TAGTTTGTGCGATCGAATTTGTCGATTAATCTGAGTTTTTCTGATTAACAGTCTGAACAATGTCGAAAGC
TAGGGTTTATACAGATGTTAACGTTGTTCGTCCTAAAGAGTATTGGGACTACGAGTCTCTCGTTGTTCAA
TGGGGTCATCAAGATGATTATGAGGTTGTGAGAAAAGTTGGTAGAGGAAAATACAGTGAAGTTTTCGAAG
GCAAAAACGTCAATACGAATGAGCGTTGCGTTATCATGATCCTCAAACCCGTAAAAAAGAAGAAGATAAA
GAGAGAGATCAAAATACTTCAGAACCTATGTGGTGGACCAAATATTGTTAAGCTGTATGATATTGTTAGA
GATGAGCACTCCAAAACACCTAGCTTGGTATTTGAGTTTGTCAACAGTGTGGACTTTAAAGTATTGTATC
CAACATTGACTGATTACGATATCCGGTACTATATTTATGAGCTTCTGAAGGCATTGGATTTCTGTCACTC
TCAAGGAATAATGCATAGGGATGTTAAGCCTCATAATGTCATGATAGATCATCAGCTGCGTAAACTTCGT
CTGATAAACTGGGGCCTTGCTGAGTTTTACCATCCCGGAAAAGAGTATAATGTTCGCGTGGCCTCGAGAT
ACTTCAAGGGTCCCGAGCTTTTAGTTGATCTACAGGATTATGACTATTCTTTAGACATGTGGAGTCTTGG
TTGCATGTTTGCTGGCATGATATTCCGTAAGGAACCGTTCTTTTATGGCCATGATAATCATGATCAACTT
GTCAAAATTGCCAAGGTGTTGGGAACCAATGAGTTAGATCATTACCTAAACAAATATCAGCTAGATCTTG
ACCCTCAACTGGAAGCACTTGTTGGAAGGCATGTCCCCAAACCATGGTCCAAGTTTATCAACGCGGACAA
CCAACATTTGGTGTCACCTGAGGCAATTGATTTTCTCGATAAGCTTCTTCAGTATGATCATCAAGACAGA
TTAACCGCAAGAGAAGCCATGGATCATCCATACTTCGCTCAAGTTAAAGCCGCAGAGAGCAGCAGACTAC
GAACTCAGGGCACCGGTGGTTCGGGTTCTGGAGGAGGTGGATCTAAGGGAGATTACAAAGACCATGATGG
AGATTATAAGGATCACGATATCGACTACAAAGATGACGACGATAAATAAAATCGATCGTTCAAACATTTG
GCAATAAAGTTTCTTAAGATTGAATCCTGTTGCCGGTCTTGCGATGATTATCATATAATTTCTGTTGAAT
TACGTTAAGCATGTAATAATTAACATGTAATGCATGACGTTATTTATGAGATGGGTTTTTATGATTAGAG
TCCCGCAATTATACATTTAATACGCGATAGAAAACAAAATATAGCGCGCAAACTAGGATAAATTATCGCG
CGCGGTGTCATCTATGTTACTAGATCTGAGGTATGTAGGTATAGTAACATGAACAAGAACAGACTCAAGT
ACAAGATCGCATACGAAAATGGAAATGGCAATGTCACTTCCACATAATCAAACACGAATCCTCATATCAA
CAAGGCCTGAGATTCTAACTAGCTCATAACAACTTAGCCAATAGTTACTTGAGACTACCAAATGTATGTA
GAACTAAAGACTAAGGGACAGAGAGTTCGTCTAAACAGGTGAATCTAGTCGTTGTTATCTAATAAACAAT
TCAGCCCCAAATGCAGAACACACATAGAGCTCTCTATTGATTCAAATTACGATCTGATACTGATAACGTC
TAGATTTTTAGGGTTAAAGCAATCAATCACCTGACGATTCAAGGTGGTTGGATCATGACGATTCCAGAAA
ACATCAAGCAAGCTCTCAAAGCTACACTCTTTGGGATCATACTGAACTCTAACAACCTCGTTATGTCCCG
TAGTGCCAGTACAGACATCCTCGTAACTCGGATTGTGCACGATGCCATGGCTATACCCAACCTCGGTCTT
GGTCACACCAGGAACTCTCTGGTAAGCTAGCTCCACTCCCCAGAAACAACCGGCGCCAAATTGCGCGAAT
TGCTGACCTGATGACGGAACATCATCGTCGGGTCCTTGGGCGATTGCGGCGGAAGATGGGTCAGCTTGGG
CTTGAGGACGAGAGCCGAATCCGAGTCTGTTGAAAAGGTTGTTCATTGGGGATTTGTATACGGAGATTGG
TCGTCGAGAGGTTTGAGGGAAAGGACAAATGGGTTTGGCTCTGGAGAAAGAGAGTGCGGCTTTAGAGAGA
GAATTGAGAGGTTTAGAGAGAGATGCGGCGGCGATGAGCGTGCCGAGGAGAGACGACGAGGACCTGCATT
ATCAAAGCAGTGACGTGGTGAAATTTGGAACTTTTAAGAGGCAGATAGATTTATTATTTGTATCCATTTT
CTTCATTGTTCTAGAATGTCGCGGAACAAATTTTAAAACTAAATCCTAAATTTTTCTAATTTTGTTGCCA
ATAGTGGATATGTGGGCCGTATAGAAGGAATCTATTGAAGGCTCAAACCCATACTGACGAGCCCAAAGGT
TCGTTTTGCGTTTTATGTTTCGGTTCGATGCCAACGCCACATTCTGAGCTAGGCAAAAAACAAACGTGTC
TTTGAATAGACTCCTCTCGTTAACACATGCAGCGGCTGCATGGTGACGCCATTAACACGTGGCCTACAAT
TGCATGATGTCTCCATTGACACGTGACTTCTCGTCTCCTTTCTTAATATATCTAACAAACACTCCTACCT
CTTCCAAAATATATACACATCTTTTTGATCAATCTCTCATTCAAAATCTCATTCTCTCTAGTAAACAAGA
ACAAAAAAATGGCGGATACAGCTAGAGGAACCCATCACGATATCATCGGCAGGGACCAGTACCCGATGAT
GGGCCGTGACCGTGACCAGTACCAGATGTCCGGACGAGGATCTGACTACTCCAAGTCTAGGCAGATTGCT
AAAGCTGCAACTGCTGTCACAGCTGGTGGTTCCCTCCTTGTTCTCTCCAGCCTTACCCTTGTTGGAACTG
TCATAGCTTTGACTGTTGCAACACCTCTGCTCGTTATCTTCAGCCCAATCCTTGTCCCGGCTCTCATCAC
AGTTGCACTCCTCATCACCGGTTTTCTTTCCTCTGGAGGGTTTGGCATTGCCGCTATAACCGTTTTCTCT
TGGATTTACAAGTAAGCACACATTTATCATCTTACTTCATAATTTTGTGCAATATGTGCATGCATGTGTT
GAGCCAGTAGCTTTGGATCAATTTTTTTGGTCGAATAACAAATGTAACAATAAGAAATTGCAAATTCTAG
GGAACATTTGGTTAACTAAATACGAAATTTGACCTAGCTAGCTTGAATGTGTCTGTGTATATCATCTATA
TAGGTAAAATGCTTGGTATGATACCTATTGATTGTGAATAGGTACGCAACGGGAGAGCACCCACAGGGAT
CAGACAAGTTGGACAGTGCAAGGATGAAGTTGGGAAGCAAAGCTCAGGATCTGAAAGACAGAGCTCAGTA
CTACGGACAGCAACATACTGGTGGGGAACATGACCGTGACCGTACTCGTGGTGGCCAGCACACTACTATG
AGCGAGCTGATTAAGGAGAACATGCACATGAAGCTGTACATGGAGGGCACCGTGAACAACCACCACTTCA
AGTGCACATCCGAGGGCGAAGGCAAGCCCTACGAGGGCACCCAGACCATGAGAATCAAGGTGGTCGAGGG
CGGCCCTCTCCCCTTCGCCTTCGACATCCTGGCTACCAGCTTCATGTACGGCAGCAGAACCTTCATCAAC
CACACCCAGGGCATCCCCGACTTCTTTAAGCAGTCCTTCCCTGAGGGCTTCACATGGGAGAGAGTCACCA
CATACGAGGACGGAGGTGTGCTGACCGCTACTCAGGACACCAGCCTCCAGGACGGCTGCCTCATCTACAA
CGTCAAGATCAGAGGGGTGAACTTCCCATCCAACGGCCCTGTGATGCAGAAGAAAACACTCGGCTGGGAA
GCCAACACCGAGATGCTGTATCCAGCTGACGGAGGACTGGAAGGCAGAAGCGACATGGCCCTGAAGCTCG
TGGGCGGGGGCCACCTGATCTGCAACTTCAAGACCACATACAGATCCAAGAAACCCGCTAAGAACCTCAA
GATGCCCGGCGTCTACTATGTGGACCACAGACTGGAAAGAATCAAGGAGGCCGACAAAGAAACCTACGTC
GAGCAGCACGAGGTGGCTGTGGCCAGATACTGCGACCTCCCTAGCAAACTGGGGCACAAGTGATTAGAGT
TTTTCAGATCCGCGTTTGTGTTTTCTGGGTTTCTCACTTAAGCGTCTGCGTTTTACTTTTGTATTGGGTT
TGGCGTTTAGTAGTTTGCGGTAGCGTTCTTGTTATGTGTAATTACGCTTTTTCTTCTTGCTTCAGCAGTT
TCGGTTGAAATATAAATCGAATCAAGTTTCACTTTATCAGCGTTGTTTTAAATTTTGGCATTAAATTGGT
GAAAATTGCTTCAATTTTGTATCTAAATAGAAGTGTCCTCATTGTCTTCCGTAATCCGTCTAAGCGTCAA
TTTGTTTACACCACAATATATCCTGCCACCAGCCAGCCAACAGCTCCCCGACCGGCAGCTCGGCACAAAA
TCACCACTCGATACAGGCAGCCCATCAGTCCGGGACGGCGTCAGCGGGAGAGCCGTTGTAAGGCGGCAGA
CTTTGCTCATGTTACCGGCAGAAGATCCTTTGATCTTTTCTACGGGGTCTGACGCTCAGTGGAACGAAAA
CTCACGTTAAGGGATTTTGGTCATGCATGATATATCTCCCAATTTGTGTAGGGCTTATTATGCACGCTTA
AAAATAATAAAAGCAGACTTGACCTGATAGTTTGGCTGTGAGCAATTATGTGCTTAGTGCATCTAACGCT
TGAGTTAAGCCGCGCCGCGAAGCGGCGTCGGCTTGAACGAATTTCTAGCTAGACATTATTTGCCGACTAC
CTTGGTGATCTCGCCTTTCACGTAGTGGACAAATTCTTCCAACTGATCTGCGCGCGAGGCCAAGCGATCT
TCTTCTTGTCCAAGATAAGCCTGTCTAGCTTCAAGTATGACGGGCTGATACTGGGCCGGCAGGCGCTCCA
TTGCCCAGTCGGCAGCGACATCCTTCGGCGCGATTTTGCCGGTTACTGCGCTGTACCAAATGCGGGACAA
CGTAAGCACTACATTTCGCTCATCGCCAGCCCAGTCGGGCGGCGAGTTCCATAGCGTTAAGGTTTCATTT
AGCGCCTCAAATAGATCCTGTTCAGGAACCGGATCAAAGAGTTCCTCCGCCGCTGGACCTACCAAGGCAA
CGCTATGTTCTCTTGCTTTTGTCAGCAAGATAGCCAGATCAATGTCGATCGTGGCTGGCTCGAAGATACC
TGCAAGAATGTCATTGCGCTGCCATTCTCCAAATTGCAGTTCGCGCTTAGCTGGATAACGCCACGGAATG
ATGTCGTCGTGCACAACAATGGTGACTTCTACAGCGCGGAGAATCTCGCTCTCTCCAGGGGAAGCCGAAG
TTTCCAAAAGGTCGTTGATCAAAGCTCGCCGCGTTGTTTCATCAAGCCTTACGGTCACCGTAACCAGCAA
ATCAATATCACTGTGTGGCTTCAGGCCGCCATCCACTGCGGAGCCGTACAAATGTACGGCCAGCAACGTC
GGTTCGAGATGGCGCTCGATGACGCCAACTACCTCTGATAGTTGAGTCGATACTTCGGCGATCACCGCTT
CCCCCATGATGTTTAACTTTGTTTTAGGGCGACTGCCCTGCTGCGTAACATCGTTGCTGCTCCATAACAT
CAAACATCGACCCACGGCGTAACGCGCTTGCTGCTTGGATGCCCGAGGCATAGACTGTACCCCAAAAAAA
CAGTCATAACAAGCCATGAAAACCGCCACTGCGCCGTTACCACCGCTGCGTTCGGTCAAGGTTCTGGACC
AGTTGCGTGAGCGCATACGCTACTTGCATTACAGCTTACGAACCGAACAGGCTTATGTCCACTGGGTTCG
TGCCCGAATTGATCACAGGCAGCAACGCTCTGTCATCGTTACAATCAACATGCTACCCTCCGCGAGATCA
TCCGTGTTTCAAACCCGGCAGCTTAGT
Features (pLannotate 1.2.2; 18 found; start..end, strand, type, name):
     53..641     +  rep_origin     ori: high-copy-number ColE1/pMB1/pBR322/pUC origin of replication
    827..967     -  misc_feature   bom: basis of mobility region from pBR322
   1069..1108    -  CDS            rop (fragment): Rop protein, which maintains plasmids at low copy number; rop
   1311..1505    -  rep_origin     pVS1 oriV: origin of replication for the Pseudomonas plasmid pVS1 (Heeb et al., 2000)
   1571..2644    -  CDS            pVS1 RepA: replication protein from the Pseudomonas plasmid pVS1 (Heeb et al., 2000)
   3073..3702    -  CDS            pVS1 StaA: stability protein from the Pseudomonas plasmid pVS1 (Heeb et al., 2000)
   4262..4663    -  CDS            Y4CG_SINFN (fragment): Protein inferred from homology: Swiss-Prot protein existence level 3. From Sinorhizobium fredii (strain NBRC 101917 / NGR234).
   5003..5027    -  misc_feature   RB T-DNA repeat: right border repeat from nopaline C58 T-DNA
   7060..8058    +  CDS            CKA3: CSK23_ARATH - Experimental evidence at protein level: Swiss-Prot protein existence level 1. Casein kinases are operationally defined by their preferential utilization of acidic proteins such as caseins as substrates. The alpha chain contains the catalytic site. The tetrameric holoenzyme CK2 is composed of two alpha and two beta subunits (By similarity). Acts as circadian clock component that maintains the correct period length through phosphorylation of CCA1 (PubMed:21900482). From Arabidopsis thaliana (Mouse-ear cress).
   8143..8166    +  CDS            3xFLAG (fragment): three tandem FLAG® epitope tags
   8174..8426    +  terminator     NOS terminator: nopaline synthase terminator and poly(A) signal
   8781..9278    -  CDS            MSR4 (fragment): MSRA4_ARATH - Also known as PMSR, PMSR4. Experimental evidence at protein level: Swiss-Prot protein existence level 1. Catalyzes the reduction of methionine sulfoxide (MetSO) to methionine in proteins. Plays a protective role against oxidative stress by restoring activity to proteins that have been inactivated by methionine oxidation. Prevents the methionine sulfoxidation of the heat shock protein HSP21 and its subsequent inactivation. MSRA family specifically reduces the MetSO S-enantiomer. From Arabidopsis thaliana (Mouse-ear cress).
   9851..10567   +  CDS            OLEO2_BRANA: Experimental evidence at protein level: Swiss-Prot protein existence level 1. May have a structural role to stabilize the lipid body during desiccation of the seed by preventing coalescence of the oil. Probably interacts with both lipid and phospholipid moieties of lipid bodies. May also provide recognition signals for specific lipase anchorage in lipolysis during seedling growth. From Brassica napus (Rape).
  10568..11260   +  CDS            TagRFP: TagRFP is a basic (constitutively fluorescent) red fluorescent protein published in 2007, derived from Entacmaea quadricolor. It has very low acid sensitivity.
  11554..11578   -  misc_feature   LB T-DNA repeat: left border repeat from nopaline C58 T-DNA
  11956..12743   -  CDS            SmR (fragment): aminoglycoside adenylyltransferase (Murphy, 1985); aadA; confers resistance to spectinomycin and streptomycin
  12754..12810   -  CDS            GmR (fragment): gentamycin acetyltransferase; aacC1; confers resistance to gentamycin
  12986..13009   -  promoter       Pc promoter (fragment): intI1 (promoter lies within the coding sequence); class 1 integron promoter
