[The description below was written by a language model from this plasmid's Addgene catalogue record and pLannotate feature annotations shown in this document.]
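Description:
pLII-proUBI10_CKA3 KD K63M,N170D-FLAG_termNOS _OLE-RED is a 13.1 kb binary T-DNA plasmid for plant expression, assembled by Golden Gate cloning in the pLII beta R 5-6 backbone. Outside the T-DNA it carries a high-copy ColE1/pUC-type origin for propagation in E. coli, together with a pBR322 bom site and a remnant of rop. It also carries the pVS1 replication and stability functions (oriV, RepA, StaA), which typically allow maintenance in Agrobacterium. Bacterial selection is by spectinomycin through an aadA (SmR) cassette. The adjacent fragments of a gentamicin resistance gene and a class 1 integron Pc promoter appear to be remnants of the cassette's origin rather than separate markers.

Between the nopaline-type right and left border repeats lie two expression units. The first encodes Arabidopsis thaliana casein kinase 2 catalytic subunit alpha-3 (CKA3) carrying the K63M and N170D substitutions. The "KD" in the name presumably denotes a kinase-dead variant, though the record does not define it. The coding sequence is fused at its C terminus to a FLAG epitope and followed by the NOS terminator. According to the name, expression is driven by the UBI10 promoter; this was not annotated, but the unannotated stretch upstream of the coding sequence is consistent with it.

The second unit is an oleosin–TagRFP fusion (OLE1-RED). It targets red fluorescence to seed oil bodies, so transgenic seeds can be picked out visually instead of by antibiotic or herbicide selection. The MSR4 fragment annotated upstream may reflect Arabidopsis genomic sequence flanking the oleosin promoter. The construct is intended for expressing the tagged mutant kinase in plants, where the FLAG tag allows detection or immunoprecipitation.
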