Addgene plasmid #238523: pLII-proUBI10_CKA3 KD K63M,N170D-FLAG_termNOS _OLE-RED
Purpose: Plant expression of flag-tagged A. thaliana CK2alpha3 KD K63M,N170D; with OLE1-RED marker
Depositing lab: Michael Hothorn. Depositing organization: University of Geneva.
Backbone
  Vector backbone: pLII beta R 5-6
  Vector type: Plant Expression
Growth in bacteria
  Bacterial resistance: Spectinomycin, 50 μg/mL
  Growth temperature: 37°C
  Growth strain: DH5alpha
  Copy number: High Copy
Gene/Insert
  Gene/Insert name: AtCK2alpha3
  Species: A. thaliana (mustard weed)
  Mutation: K63M N170D
  Entrez Gene: AT2G23080 (a.k.a. F21P24.14, F21P24_14)
  Tag / fusion protein: FLAG (C terminal on insert)
  Cloning method: Golden Gate
Terms and licenses: Academic/Nonprofit Terms; Industry Terms: Not Available to Industry
How to cite: pLII-proUBI10_CKA3 KD K63M,N170D-FLAG_termNOS _OLE-RED was a gift from Michael Hothorn (Addgene plasmid # 238523 ; http://n2t.net/addgene:238523 ; RRID:Addgene_238523)
